>Addgene plasmid #53592 | Nano-lantern(cAMP-3.3)/pRSETB | depositor partial sequence | sequence record 83661 | Nano-lantern(cAMP-3.3)/pRSETB sequence 2139 bps
ATGAGTAAAGGAGAAGAACTTTTCACTGGAGTTGTCCCAATTCTTGTTGAATTAGATGGTGATGTTAATG
GGCACAAATTTTCTGTCAGTGGAGAGGGTGAAGGTGATGCAACATACGGAAAACTTACCCTTAAATTAAT
TTGCACTACTGGAAAACTACCTGTTCCATGGCCAACACTTGTCACTACTTTAGGTTATGGTCTTCAATGC
TTTGCGAGATACCCAGATCATATGAAACAGCATGACTTTTTCAAGAGTGCCATGCCCGAAGGTTATGTAC
AGGAAAGAACTATATTTTTCAAAGATGACGGGAACTACAAGACACGTGCTGAAGTCAAGTTTGAAGGTGA
TACCCTTGTTAATAGAATCGAGTTAAAAGGTATTGATTTTAAAGAAGATGGAAACATTCTTGGACACAAA
TTGGAATACAACTATAACTCACACAATGTATACATCACAGCAGACAAACAAAAGAATGGAATCAAAGCAA
ACTTCAAAATTAGACACAACATTGAAGATGGAGGTGTTCAACTAGCAGACCATTATCAACAAAATACTCC
AATTGGCGATGGCCCTGTCCTTTTACCAGACAACCATTACCTGTCCTATCAATCTGCCCTTTCGAAAGAT
CCCAACGAAAAGAGAGACCACATGGTCCTTCTTGAGTTTGTAACAGCTGCTGGGGGTACCAAGGTGTACG
ACCCCGAGCAGAGGAAGAGGATGATCACCGGCCCCCAGTGGTGGGCCAGGTGCAAGCAGATGAACGTGCT
GGACAGCTTCATCAACTACTACGACAGCGAGAAGCACGCCGAGAACGCCGTGATCTTCCTGCACGGCAAC
GCCACTAGCAGCTACCTGTGGAGGCACGTGGTGCCCCACATCGAGCCCGTGGCCAGGTGCATCATCCCCG
ATCTGATCGGCATGGGCAAGAGCGGCAAGAGCGGCAACGGCAGCTACAGGCTGCTGGACCACTACAAGTA
CCTGACCGCCTGGTTCGAGCTTCTGAACCTGCCCAAGAAGATCATCTTCGTGGGCCACGACTGGGGCGCC
GCCCTGGCCTTCCACTACGCCTACGAGCACCAGGACAGGATCAAGGCCATCGTGCACATGGAGAGCGTGG
TGGACGTGATCGAGAGCTGGGACGAGTGGCCAGACATCGAGGAGGACATCGCCCTGATCAAGAGCGAGGA
GGGCGAGAAGATGGTGCTGGAGAACAACTTCTTCGTGGAGACCGTGCTGCCCAGCAAGATCATGAGAAAG
CTGGAGCCCGAGGAGTTCGCCGCCTACCTGGAGCCCTTCAAGGAGAAGGGCGAGGTGAGAAGACCCACCC
TGAGCTGGCCCAGAGAGATCCCCCTGGTGAAGGGCCCATGGAATTGGGATTCTGGGTGCTCCAGAGAAGG
TCTCGAGGGGCCTGACGCCCTGCTCACTGTGGCACTTCGAAAGCCCCCAGGTCAGCGCACGGATGAAGAG
CTGGACCTCATCTTTGAGGAGCTGCTGCACATCAAGGCTGTGGCCCACCTCTCCAACTCGGTGAAGCGAG
AATTAGCGGCTGTTCTGCTCTTTGAACCACACAGCAAGGCAGGGACCGTGTTGTTCAGCCAGGGGGACAA
GGGCACTTCGTGGTACATTATCTGGAAGGGATCTGTCAACGTGGTGACCCATGGCAAGGGGCTGGTGACC
ACCCTGCATGAGGGAGATGATTTTGGAGAGCTGGCTCTGGTGAATGATGCACCCCGGGCAGCCACCATCA
TCCTGCGAGAAGACAACTGTCATTTCCTGCGTGTGGACAAGCAGGACTTCAACCGTATCATCAAGGATGT
GGAGGCAAAGACCATGCGGCTGGAAGAACATGGCAAAGTGGTGCTGGTGCTGGAGAGAGCCGCATGCGGC
AAGCCCGACGTGGTGCAGATCGTGAGAAACTACAACGCCTACCTGAGAGCCAGCGACGACCTGCCCAAGC
TGTTCATCGAGGGTGACCCCGGCTTCTTCAGCAACGCCATCGTGGAGGGCGCCAAGAAGTTCCCCAACAC
CGAGTTCGTGAAGGTGAAGGGCCTGCACTTCCTCCAGGAGGACGCCCCCGACGAGATGGGCAAGTACATC
AAGAGCTTCGTGGAGAGAGTGCTGAAGAACGAGCAGTAA
