>Addgene plasmid #53592 | Nano-lantern(cAMP-3.3)/pRSETB | addgene partial sequence | sequence record 89512 | T7 5'-TAATACGACTCACTATAGGG-3'
TTGTTTACTTTAAGAAGGAGATATACATATGCGGGGTTCTCATCATCATCATCATCATGGTATGGCTAGC
ATGACTGGTGGACAGCAAATGGGTCGGGATCTGTACGACGATGACGATAAGGATCCGATGAGTAAAGGAG
AAGAACTTTTCACTGGAGTTGTCCCAATTCTTGTTGAATTAGATGGTGATGTTAATGGGCACAAATTTTC
TGTCAGTGGAGAGGGTGAAGGTGATGCAACATACGGAAAACTTACCCTTAAATTAATTTGCACTACTGGA
AAACTACCTGTTCCATGGCCAACACTTGTCACTACTTTAGGTTATGGTCTTCAATGCTTTGCGAGATACC
CAGATCATATGAAACAGCATGACTTTTTCAAGAGTGCCATGCCCGAAGGTTATGTACAGGAAAGAACTAT
ATTTTTCAAAGATGACGGGAACTACAAGACACGTGCTGAAGTCAAGTTTGAAGGTGATACCCTTGTTAAT
AGAATCGAGTTAAAAGGTATTGATTTTAAAGAAGATGGAAACATTCTTGGACACAAATTGGAATACAACT
ATAACTCACACAATGTATACATCACAGCAGACAAACAAAAGAATGGAATCAAAGCAAACTTCAAAATTAG
ACACAACATTGAAGATGGAGGTGTTCAACTAGCAGACCATTATCAACAAAATACTCCAATTGGCGATGGC
CCTGTCCTTTTACCAGACAACCATTACCTGTCCTATCAATCTGCCCTTTCGAAAGATCCCAACGAAAAGA
GAGACCACATGGTCCTTCTTGAGTTTGTAACAGCTGCTGGGGGTACCAAGGTGTACGACCCCGAGCAGAG
GAAGAGGATGATCACCGGCCCCCAGTGGTGGGCCAGGTGCAAGCAGATGAACGTGCTGGACAGCTTCATC
AACTACTAC
