>Addgene plasmid #53592 | Nano-lantern(cAMP-3.3)/pRSETB | addgene partial sequence | sequence record 89525 | GFP-F 5'-GGTCCTTCTTGAGTTTGTAAC-3'
AGCAGAGGAAGAGGATGATCACCGGCCCCCAGTGGTGGGCCAGGTGCAAGCAGATGAACGTGCTGGACAG
CTTCATCAACTACTACGACAGCGAGAAGCACGCCGAGAACGCCGTGATCTTCCTGCACGGCAACGCCACT
AGCAGCTACCTGTGGAGGCACGTGGTGCCCCACATCGAGCCCGTGGCCAGGTGCATCATCCCCGATCTGA
TCGGCATGGGCAAGAGCGGCAAGAGCGGCAACGGCAGCTACAGGCTGCTGGACCACTACAAGTACCTGAC
CGCCTGGTTCGAGCTTCTGAACCTGCCCAAGAAGATCATCTTCGTGGGCCACGACTGGGGCGCCGCCCTG
GCCTTCCACTACGCCTACGAGCACCAGGACAGGATCAAGGCCATCGTGCACATGGAGAGCGTGGTGGACG
TGATCGAGAGCTGGGACGAGTGGCCAGACATCGAGGAGGACATCGCCCTGATCAAGAGCGAGGAGGGCGA
GAAGATGGTGCTGGAGAACAACTTCTTCGTGGAGACCGTGCTGCCCAGCAAGATCATGAGAAAGCTGGAG
CCCGAGGAGTTCGCCGCCTACCTGGAGCCCTTCAAGGAGAAGGGCGAGGTGAGAAGACCCACCCTGAGCT
GGCCCAGAGAGATCCCCCTGGTGAAGGGCCCATGGAATTGGGATTCTGGGTGCTCCAGAGAAGGTCTCGA
GGGGCCTGACGCCCTGCTCACTGTGGCACTTCGAAAGCCCCCAGGTCAGCGCACGGATGAAGAGCTGGAC
CTCATCTTTGAGGAGCTGCTGCACATCAAGGCTGTGGCCCACCTCTCCAACTCGGTGAAGCGAGAATTAG
CGGCTGTTCTGCTCTTTGAACCACACAGCAAGGCAGGGACCGTGTTGTTCAGCCAGGGGGACAAGGGCAC
TTCGTGGTACATTATCTG
