>Addgene plasmid #53592 | Nano-lantern(cAMP-3.3)/pRSETB | addgene partial sequence | sequence record 89567 | T7term 5'-GCTAGTTATTGCTCAGCGG-3'
GGATCAAGCTTCGAATTCTTACTGCTCGTTCTTCAGCACTCTCTCCACGAAGCTCTTGATGTACTTGCCC
ATCTCGTCGGGGGCGTCCTCCTGGAGGAAGTGCAGGCCCTTCACCTTCACGAACTCGGTGTTGGGGAACT
TCTTGGCGCCCTCCACGATGGCGTTGCTGAAGAAGCCGGGGTCACCCTCGATGAACAGCTTGGGCAGGTC
GTCGCTGGCTCTCAGGTAGGCGTTGTAGTTTCTCACGATCTGCACCACGTCGGGCTTGCCGCATGCGGCT
CTCTCCAGCACCAGCACCACTTTGCCATGTTCTTCCAGCCGCATGGTCTTTGCCTCCACATCCTTGATGA
TACGGTTGAAGTCCTGCTTGTCCACACGCAGGAAATGACAGTTGTCTTCTCGCAGGATGATGGTGGCTGC
CCGGGGTGCATCATTCACCAGAGCCAGCTCTCCAAAATCATCTCCCTCATGCAGGGTGGTCACCAGCCCC
TTGCCATGGGTCACCACGTTGACAGATCCCTTCCAGATAATGTACCACGAAGTGCCCTTGTCCCCCTGGC
TGAACAACACGGTCCCTGCCTTGCTGTGTGGTTCAAAGAGCAGAACAGCCGCTAATTCTCGCTTCACCGA
GTTGGAGAGGTGGGCCACAGCCTTGATGTGCAGCAGCTCCTCAAAGATGAGGTCCAGCTCTTCATCCGTG
CGCTGACCTGGGGGCTTTCGAAGTGCCACAGTGAGCAGGGCGTCAGGCCCCTCGAGACCTTCTCTGGAGC
ACCCAGAATCCCAATTCCATGGGCCCTTCACCAGGGGGATCTCTCTGGGCCAGCTCAGGGTGGGTCTTCT
CACCTCGCCCTTCTCCTTGAAGGGCTCCA
