[The description below was written by a language model from this plasmid's Addgene catalogue record.]
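Description:
Nano-lantern(cAMP-3.3)/pRSETB is a bacterial expression plasmid of about 5 kb, built on the roughly 2.9 kb commercial pRSETB backbone. It is maintained at high copy number in E. coli under ampicillin selection. The record gives no feature table, so individual backbone elements are not itemised. The listed sequencing primers (T7 forward and T7 terminator) fit the standard pRSET design, in which a T7 promoter and terminator flank the cloning site and expression depends on a host that supplies T7 RNA polymerase.

The payload is a synthetic open reading frame of about 2.1 kb encoding a Nano-lantern-based luminescent cAMP indicator. It was inserted between BamHI and EcoRI sites, both of which remain intact, so the coding sequence can be excised or moved to another vector. The insert lies in frame with the backbone's N-terminal 6xHis tag, which allows the recombinant protein to be purified by immobilised metal affinity chromatography. Nano-lantern proteins are, in general, bright bioluminescent reporters that couple a luciferase to a fluorescent protein through resonance energy transfer. In the indicator versions, a ligand-sensing domain makes light output depend on analyte concentration. The record does not describe the domain composition of this variant, and it does not explain the "3.3" in the name.

The bacterial backbone and His tag suit the construct to producing and purifying the sensor protein for in vitro characterisation of its cAMP-dependent luminescence. It can also serve as a source of the coding sequence for subcloning into other expression systems.
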