Addgene plasmid #53592: Nano-lantern(cAMP-3.3)/pRSETB
Purpose: Nano-lantern-based luminescent cAMP indicator
Depositing lab: Takeharu Nagai. Depositing organization: The University of Osaka. Publication: Luminescent proteins for high-speed single-cell and whole-body imaging. Saito K, Chang YF, Horikawa K, Hatsugai N, Higuchi Y, Hashida M, Yoshida Y, Matsuda T, Arai Y, Nagai T. Nat Commun. 2012;3:1262. doi: 10.1038/ncomms2248. PubMed 23232392.
Backbone
  Vector backbone: pRSETB
  Backbone manufacturer: Invitrogen
  Backbone size w/o insert (bp): 2900
  Total vector size (bp): 5000
  Vector type: Bacterial Expression
Growth in bacteria
  Bacterial resistance: Ampicillin, 100 μg/mL
  Growth temperature: 37°C
  Growth strain: DH5alpha
  Copy number: High Copy
Gene/Insert
  Gene/Insert name: Nano-lantern-based luminescent cAMP indicator
  Species: Synthetic; JN859501
  Insert size (bp): 2100
  Tag / fusion protein: 6xHis (N terminal on backbone)
  Cloning method: Restriction Enzyme; 5′ cloning site BamHI (not destroyed); 3′ cloning site EcoRI (not destroyed)
  Sequencing primers: 5′ T7; 3′ T7 terminal
Terms and licenses: Academic/Nonprofit Terms; Industry Terms: Not Available to Industry
How to cite: Nano-lantern(cAMP-3.3)/pRSETB was a gift from Takeharu Nagai (Addgene plasmid # 53592 ; http://n2t.net/addgene:53592 ; RRID:Addgene_53592)
